Addgene plasmid #75942: RPS6KA3 gRNA (BRDN0001144943)
Purpose: 3rd generation lentiviral gRNA plasmid targeting human RPS6KA3
Depositing lab: John Doench & David Root. Depositing organization: Broad Institute. Publication: Optimized sgRNA design to maximize activity and minimize off-target effects of CRISPR-Cas9. Doench JG, Fusi N, Sullender M, Hegde M, Vaimberg EW, Donovan KF, Smith I, Tothova Z, Wilen C, Orchard R, Virgin HW, Listgarten J, Root DE. Nat Biotechnol. 2016 Jan 18. doi: 10.1038/nbt.3437. PubMed 26780180.
Backbone
  Vector backbone: lentiGuide-Puro
  Backbone manufacturer: Zhang Lab (Addgene plasmid # 52963)
  Vector type: Mammalian Expression, Lentiviral, CRISPR
  Selectable markers: Puromycin
Growth in bacteria
  Bacterial resistance: Ampicillin, 100 μg/mL
  Growth temperature: 37°C
  Growth strain: DH5alpha
  Copy number: High Copy
Gene/Insert
  Gene/Insert name: RPS6KA3 (alt names: RPS6KA3; NM_004586.2)
  gRNA/shRNA sequence: ATCACACATCATGTAAAGGA
  Species: H. sapiens (human)
  Entrez Gene: RPS6KA3 (a.k.a. CLS, HU-3, ISPK-1, MAPKAPK1B, MRX19, RSK, RSK2, S6K-alpha3, XLID19, p90-RSK2, pp90RSK2)
  Promoter: hU6
  Cloning method: Unknown
  Sequencing primers: 5′ U6-F; 3′ pS2-R
Terms and licenses: Academic/Nonprofit Terms; Industry Terms: Not Available to Industry
Depositor comments: The gRNA was designed to target the following Genbank reference sequence(s): NM_004586.2. Note that this plasmid does NOT contain Cas9. It should be used in conjunction with lentiCas9-Blast (Addgene #52962) or otherwise with cell lines already expressing Cas9. Browse the full kinome gRNA library at http://www.addgene.org/pooled-library/broadgpp-human-kinome/ or visit http://www.broadinstitute.org/rnai/public/ for detailed protocols and information.
How to cite: RPS6KA3 gRNA (BRDN0001144943) was a gift from John Doench & David Root (Addgene plasmid # 75942 ; http://n2t.net/addgene:75942 ; RRID:Addgene_75942)
