[The description below was written by a language model from this plasmid's Addgene catalogue record and pLannotate feature annotations shown in this document.]
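Description:
RPS6KA3 gRNA (BRDN0001144943) is a third-generation lentiviral guide RNA plasmid built on the lentiGuide-Puro backbone and designed to direct Streptococcus pyogenes Cas9 to the human RPS6KA3 gene (also known as RSK2, a p90 ribosomal S6 kinase). It is propagated in E. coli as a high-copy plasmid through a ColE1/pUC-type origin with ampicillin selection from the β-lactamase gene. The bacterial portion also carries an f1 origin and remnants of a lac/T7/T3 cloning region, and an SV40 origin and poly(A) signal lie just outside the viral cassette.

The transfer cassette begins with an RSV promoter fused to a truncated HIV-1 5' LTR, which makes genomic RNA production in packaging cells independent of Tat. It is followed by the Ψ packaging signal with a partial gag sequence and the Rev response element for nuclear export of the unspliced viral RNA. Downstream, a human U6 RNA polymerase III promoter drives the 20-nucleotide targeting spacer joined to the SpCas9 gRNA scaffold. A central polypurine tract follows. Next, an EF-1α core promoter with its first intron expresses puromycin N-acetyltransferase, allowing selection of transduced mammalian cells, and a WPRE enhances transcript expression. The cassette ends in a ΔU3 self-inactivating 3' LTR.

The plasmid does not encode Cas9, so it must be paired with a separate Cas9 vector such as lentiCas9-Blast or used in cells that already express the nuclease. The guide was designed against the RPS6KA3 reference transcript and belongs to a human kinome gRNA collection. Its expected use is Cas9-mediated disruption of RPS6KA3 in human cells, either individually or alongside other kinase-targeting guides.
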