Features (pLannotate 1.2.2; 29 found; start..end, strand, type, name):
     14..80      +  CDS            small t antigen (fragment): SV40 (simian virus 40) small t antigen
    106..317     +  promoter       EF-1α core promoter: core promoter for human elongation factor EF-1α
    318..1256    +  intron         EF-1α intron A: intron upstream of the start codon of human EF-1α
   1278..1877    +  CDS            PuroR (fragment): puromycin N-acetyltransferase; pac from Streptomyces; confers resistance to puromycin
   1893..2481    +  misc_feature   WPRE: woodchuck hepatitis virus posttranscriptional regulatory element
   2532..2551    +  misc_feature   cPPT/CTS (fragment): central polypurine tract and central termination sequence of HIV-1
   2553..2786    +  LTR            3' LTR (ΔU3): self-inactivating 3' long terminal repeat (LTR) from HIV-1
   2864..2985    +  polyA_signal   SV40 poly(A) signal: SV40 polyadenylation signal
   3025..3160    +  rep_origin     SV40 ori: SV40 origin of replication
   3181..3199    -  promoter       T7 promoter: promoter for bacteriophage T7 RNA polymerase
   3207..3362    +  CDS            lacZα (fragment): LacZα fragment of β-galactosidase; lacZ fragment
   3367..3795    +  rep_origin     f1 ori (sequence partly withheld): f1 bacteriophage origin of replication; arrow indicates direction of (+) strand synthesis
   3848..3952    +  promoter       AmpR promoter: bla
   3953..4813    +  CDS            AmpR: β-lactamase; bla; confers resistance to ampicillin, carbenicillin, and related antibiotics
   4984..5572    +  rep_origin     ori: high-copy-number ColE1/pMB1/pBR322/pUC origin of replication
   5755..5847    +  CDS            lacI (fragment): lac repressor; lacI; The lac repressor binds to the lac operator to inhibit transcription in E. coli. This inhibition can be relieved by adding lactose or isopropyl-β-D-thiogalactopyranoside (IPTG).
   5860..5881    +  protein_bind   CAP binding site: CAP binding activates transcription in the presence of cAMP. E. coli catabolite activator protein
   5896..5926    +  promoter       lac promoter: promoter for the E. coli lac operon
   5934..5950    +  protein_bind   lac operator: The lac repressor binds to the lac operator to inhibit transcription in E. coli. This inhibition can be relieved by adding lactose or isopropyl-β-D-thiogalactopyranoside (IPTG). lac repressor encoded by lacI
   5995..6013    +  promoter       T3 promoter: promoter for bacteriophage T3 RNA polymerase
   6041..6267    +  promoter       RSV promoter: Rous sarcoma virus enhancer/promoter
   6268..6448    +  LTR            5' LTR (truncated): truncated 5' long terminal repeat (LTR) from HIV-1
   6495..6620    +  misc_feature   HIV-1 Ψ: packaging signal of human immunodeficiency virus type 1
   6604..6967    +  CDS            HIV-1 gag (fragment): gag protein from human immunodeficiency virus 1; gag
   7113..7346    +  misc_feature   RRE: The Rev response element (RRE) of HIV-1 allows for Rev-dependent mRNA export from the nucleus to the cytoplasm.
   7723..7749    +  CDS            Rev (fragment): human immunodeficiency virus 1 (HIV-1) Rev protein; rev; enhances nuclear export of unspliced and incompletely spliced viral mRNAs
   7753..7993    +  promoter       U6 promoter: RNA polymerase III promoter for human U6 snRNA
   8023..8098    +  misc_RNA       gRNA scaffold: guide RNA scaffold for the Streptococcus pyogenes CRISPR/Cas9 system
   8154..8271    +  misc_feature   cPPT/CTS: central polypurine tract and central termination sequence of HIV-1
>Addgene plasmid #75942 | RPS6KA3 gRNA (BRDN0001144943) | addgene full sequence | sequence record 184872 | Addgene Assembled Sequence
CCCGGGTGCAAAGATGGATAAAGTTTTAAACAGAGAGGAATCTTTGCAGCTAATGGACCTTCTAGGTCTT
GAAAGGAGTGGGAATTGGCTCCGGTGCCCGTCAGTGGGCAGAGCGCACATCGCCCACAGTCCCCGAGAAG
TTGGGGGGAGGGGTCGGCAATTGATCCGGTGCCTAGAGAAGGTGGCGCGGGGTAAACTGGGAAAGTGATG
TCGTGTACTGGCTCCGCCTTTTTCCCGAGGGTGGGGGAGAACCGTATATAAGTGCAGTAGTCGCCGTGAA
CGTTCTTTTTCGCAACGGGTTTGCCGCCAGAACACAGGTAAGTGCCGTGTGTGGTTCCCGCGGGCCTGGC
CTCTTTACGGGTTATGGCCCTTGCGTGCCTTGAATTACTTCCACCTGGCTGCAGTACGTGATTCTTGATC
CCGAGCTTCGGGTTGGAAGTGGGTGGGAGAGTTCGAGGCCTTGCGCTTAAGGAGCCCCTTCGCCTCGTGC
TTGAGTTGAGGCCTGGCCTGGGCGCTGGGGCCGCCGCGTGCGAATCTGGTGGCACCTTCGCGCCTGTCTC
GCTGCTTTCGATAAGTCTCTAGCCATTTAAAATTTTTGATGACCTGCTGCGACGCTTTTTTTCTGGCAAG
ATAGTCTTGTAAATGCGGGCCAAGATCTGCACACTGGTATTTCGGTTTTTGGGGCCGCGGGCGGCGACGG
GGCCCGTGCGTCCCAGCGCACATGTTCGGCGAGGCGGGGCCTGCGAGCGCGGCCACCGAGAATCGGACGG
GGGTAGTCTCAAGCTGGCCGGCCTGCTCTGGTGCCTGGCCTCGCGCCGCCGTGTATCGCCCCGCCCTGGG
CGGCAAGGCTGGCCCGGTCGGCACCAGTTGCGTGAGCGGAAAGATGGCCGCTTCCCGGCCCTGCTGCAGG
GAGCTCAAAATGGAGGACGCGGCGCTCGGGAGAGCGGGCGGGTGAGTCACCCACACAAAGGAAAAGGGCC
TTTCCGTCCTCAGCCGTCGCTTCATGTGACTCCACGGAGTACCGGGCGCCGTCCAGGCACCTCGATTAGT
TCTCGAGCTTTTGGAGTACGTCGTCTTTAGGTTGGGGGGAGGGGTTTTATGCGATGGAGTTTCCCCACAC
TGAGTGGGTGGAGACTGAAGTTAGGCCAGCTTGGCACTTGATGTAATTCTCCTTGGAATTTGCCCTTTTT
GAGTTTGGATCTTGGTTCATTCTCAAGCCTCAGACAGTGGTTCAAAGTTTTTTTCTTCCATTTCAGGTGT
CGTGACGTACGGCCACCATGACCGAGTACAAGCCCACGGTGCGCCTCGCCACCCGCGACGACGTCCCCAG
GGCCGTACGCACCCTCGCCGCCGCGTTCGCCGACTACCCCGCCACGCGCCACACCGTCGATCCGGACCGC
CACATCGAGCGGGTCACCGAGCTGCAAGAACTCTTCCTCACGCGCGTCGGGCTCGACATCGGCAAGGTGT
GGGTCGCGGACGACGGCGCCGCCGTGGCGGTCTGGACCACGCCGGAGAGCGTCGAAGCGGGGGCGGTGTT
CGCCGAGATCGGCCCGCGCATGGCCGAGTTGAGCGGTTCCCGGCTGGCCGCGCAGCAACAGATGGAAGGC
CTCCTGGCGCCGCACCGGCCCAAGGAGCCCGCGTGGTTCCTGGCCACCGTCGGAGTCTCGCCCGACCACC
AGGGCAAGGGTCTGGGCAGCGCCGTCGTGCTCCCCGGAGTGGAGGCGGCCGAGCGCGCCGGGGTGCCCGC
CTTCCTGGAGACCTCCGCGCCCCGCAACCTCCCCTTCTACGAGCGGCTCGGCTTCACCGTCACCGCCGAC
GTCGAGGTGCCCGAAGGACCGCGCACCTGGTGCATGACCCGCAAGCCCGGTGCCTGAACGCGTTAAGTCG
ACAATCAACCTCTGGATTACAAAATTTGTGAAAGATTGACTGGTATTCTTAACTATGTTGCTCCTTTTAC
GCTATGTGGATACGCTGCTTTAATGCCTTTGTATCATGCTATTGCTTCCCGTATGGCTTTCATTTTCTCC
TCCTTGTATAAATCCTGGTTGCTGTCTCTTTATGAGGAGTTGTGGCCCGTTGTCAGGCAACGTGGCGTGG
TGTGCACTGTGTTTGCTGACGCAACCCCCACTGGTTGGGGCATTGCCACCACCTGTCAGCTCCTTTCCGG
GACTTTCGCTTTCCCCCTCCCTATTGCCACGGCGGAACTCATCGCCGCCTGCCTTGCCCGCTGCTGGACA
GGGGCTCGGCTGTTGGGCACTGACAATTCCGTGGTGTTGTCGGGGAAATCATCGTCCTTTCCTTGGCTGC
TCGCCTGTGTTGCCACCTGGATTCTGCGCGGGACGTCCTTCTGCTACGTCCCTTCGGCCCTCAATCCAGC
GGACCTTCCTTCCCGCGGCCTGCTGCCGGCTCTGCGGCCTCTTCCGCGTCTTCGCCTTCGCCCTCAGACG
AGTCGGATCTCCCTTTGGGCCGCCTCCCCGCGTCGACTTTAAGACCAATGACTTACAAGGCAGCTGTAGA
TCTTAGCCACTTTTTAAAAGAAAAGGGGGGACTGGAAGGGCTAATTCACTCCCAACGAAGACAAGATCTG
CTTTTTGCTTGTACTGGGTCTCTCTGGTTAGACCAGATCTGAGCCTGGGAGCTCTCTGGCTAACTAGGGA
ACCCACTGCTTAAGCCTCAATAAAGCTTGCCTTGAGTGCTTCAAGTAGTGTGTGCCCGTCTGTTGTGTGA
CTCTGGTAACTAGAGATCCCTCAGACCCTTTTAGTCAGTGTGGAAAATCTCTAGCAGTACGTATAGTAGT
TCATGTCATCTTATTATTCAGTATTTATAACTTGCAAAGAAATGAATATCAGAGAGTGAGAGGAACTTGT
TTATTGCAGCTTATAATGGTTACAAATAAAGCAATAGCATCACAAATTTCACAAATAAAGCATTTTTTTC
ACTGCATTCTAGTTGTGGTTTGTCCAAACTCATCAATGTATCTTATCATGTCTGGCTCTAGCTATCCCGC
CCCTAACTCCGCCCATCCCGCCCCTAACTCCGCCCAGTTCCGCCCATTCTCCGCCCCATGGCTGACTAAT
TTTTTTTATTTATGCAGAGGCCGAGGCCGCCTCGGCCTCTGAGCTATTCCAGAAGTAGTGAGGAGGCTTT
TTTGGAGGCCTAGGGACGTACCCAATTCGCCCTATAGTGAGTCGTATTACGCGCGCTCACTGGCCGTCGT
TTTACAACGTCGTGACTGGGAAAACCCTGGCGTTACCCAACTTAATCGCCTTGCAGCACATCCCCCTTTC
GCCAGCTGGCGTAATAGCGAAGAGGCCCGCACCGATCGCCCTTCCCAACAGTTGCGCAGCCTGAATGGCG
AATGGG
[124 nt withheld, positions 3367-3490]
C
[91 nt withheld, positions 3492-3582]
A
[49 nt withheld, positions 3584-3632]
CCTTTGACGTTGGAGTCCACGTTCTTT
[37 nt withheld, positions 3660-3696]
ACCCTATCTCGGTCTATTCTTTTGATTTATAAGGGATTTTGCCGATTTCGGCCTATTGGTTAAAAAATGA
GCTGATTTAACAAAAATTTAACGCGAATTTTAACAAAATATTAACGCTTACAATTTAGGTGGCACTTTTC
GGGGAAATGTGCGCGGAACCCCTATTTGTTTATTTTTCTAAATACATTCAAATATGTATCCGCTCATGAG
ACAATAACCCTGATAAATGCTTCAATAATATTGAAAAAGGAAGAGTATGAGTATTCAACATTTCCGTGTC
GCCCTTATTCCCTTTTTTGCGGCATTTTGCCTTCCTGTTTTTGCTCACCCAGAAACGCTGGTGAAAGTAA
AAGATGCTGAAGATCAGTTGGGTGCACGAGTGGGTTACATCGAACTGGATCTCAACAGCGGTAAGATCCT
TGAGAGTTTTCGCCCCGAAGAACGTTTTCCAATGATGAGCACTTTTAAAGTTCTGCTATGTGGCGCGGTA
TTATCCCGTATTGACGCCGGGCAAGAGCAACTCGGTCGCCGCATACACTATTCTCAGAATGACTTGGTTG
AGTACTCACCAGTCACAGAAAAGCATCTTACGGATGGCATGACAGTAAGAGAATTATGCAGTGCTGCCAT
AACCATGAGTGATAACACTGCGGCCAACTTACTTCTGACAACGATCGGAGGACCGAAGGAGCTAACCGCT
TTTTTGCACAACATGGGGGATCATGTAACTCGCCTTGATCGTTGGGAACCGGAGCTGAATGAAGCCATAC
CAAACGACGAGCGTGACACCACGATGCCTGTAGCAATGGCAACAACGTTGCGCAAACTATTAACTGGCGA
ACTACTTACTCTAGCTTCCCGGCAACAATTAATAGACTGGATGGAGGCGGATAAAGTTGCAGGACCACTT
CTGCGCTCGGCCCTTCCGGCTGGCTGGTTTATTGCTGATAAATCTGGAGCCGGTGAGCGTGGGTCTCGCG
GTATCATTGCAGCACTGGGGCCAGATGGTAAGCCCTCCCGTATCGTAGTTATCTACACGACGGGGAGTCA
GGCAACTATGGATGAACGAAATAGACAGATCGCTGAGATAGGTGCCTCACTGATTAAGCATTGGTAACTG
TCAGACCAAGTTTACTCATATATACTTTAGATTGATTTAAAACTTCATTTTTAATTTAAAAGGATCTAGG
TGAAGATCCTTTTTGATAATCTCATGACCAAAATCCCTTAACGTGAGTTTTCGTTCCACTGAGCGTCAGA
CCCCGTAGAAAAGATCAAAGGATCTTCTTGAGATCCTTTTTTTCTGCGCGTAATCTGCTGCTTGCAAACA
AAAAAACCACCGCTACCAGCGGTGGTTTGTTTGCCGGATCAAGAGCTACCAACTCTTTTTCCGAAGGTAA
CTGGCTTCAGCAGAGCGCAGATACCAAATACTGTTCTTCTAGTGTAGCCGTAGTTAGGCCACCACTTCAA
GAACTCTGTAGCACCGCCTACATACCTCGCTCTGCTAATCCTGTTACCAGTGGCTGCTGCCAGTGGCGAT
AAGTCGTGTCTTACCGGGTTGGACTCAAGACGATAGTTACCGGATAAGGCGCAGCGGTCGGGCTGAACGG
GGGGTTCGTGCACACAGCCCAGCTTGGAGCGAACGACCTACACCGAACTGAGATACCTACAGCGTGAGCT
ATGAGAAAGCGCCACGCTTCCCGAAGGGAGAAAGGCGGACAGGTATCCGGTAAGCGGCAGGGTCGGAACA
GGAGAGCGCACGAGGGAGCTTCCAGGGGGAAACGCCTGGTATCTTTATAGTCCTGTCGGGTTTCGCCACC
TCTGACTTGAGCGTCGATTTTTGTGATGCTCGTCAGGGGGGCGGAGCCTATGGAAAAACGCCAGCAACGC
GGCCTTTTTACGGTTCCTGGCCTTTTGCTGGCCTTTTGCTCACATGTTCTTTCCTGCGTTATCCCCTGAT
TCTGTGGATAACCGTATTACCGCCTTTGAGTGAGCTGATACCGCTCGCCGCAGCCGAACGACCGAGCGCA
GCGAGTCAGTGAGCGAGGAAGCGGAAGAGCGCCCAATACGCAAACCGCCTCTCCCCGCGCGTTGGCCGAT
TCATTAATGCAGCTGGCACGACAGGTTTCCCGACTGGAAAGCGGGCAGTGAGCGCAACGCAATTAATGTG
AGTTAGCTCACTCATTAGGCACCCCAGGCTTTACACTTTATGCTTCCGGCTCGTATGTTGTGTGGAATTG
TGAGCGGATAACAATTTCACACAGGAAACAGCTATGACCATGATTACGCCAAGCGCGCAATTAACCCTCA
CTAAAGGGAACAAAAGCTGGAGCTGCAAGCTTAATGTAGTCTTATGCAATACTCTTGTAGTCTTGCAACA
TGGTAACGATGAGTTAGCAACATGCCTTACAAGGAGAGAAAAAGCACCGTGCATGCCGATTGGTGGAAGT
AAGGTGGTACGATCGTGCCTTATTAGGAAGGCAACAGACGGGTCTGACATGGATTGGACGAACCACTGAA
TTGCCGCATTGCAGAGATATTGTATTTAAGTGCCTAGCTCGATACATAAACGGGTCTCTCTGGTTAGACC
AGATCTGAGCCTGGGAGCTCTCTGGCTAACTAGGGAACCCACTGCTTAAGCCTCAATAAAGCTTGCCTTG
AGTGCTTCAAGTAGTGTGTGCCCGTCTGTTGTGTGACTCTGGTAACTAGAGATCCCTCAGACCCTTTTAG
TCAGTGTGGAAAATCTCTAGCAGTGGCGCCCGAACAGGGACTTGAAAGCGAAAGGGAAACCAGAGGAGCT
CTCTCGACGCAGGACTCGGCTTGCTGAAGCGCGCACGGCAAGAGGCGAGGGGCGGCGACTGGTGAGTACG
CCAAAAATTTTGACTAGCGGAGGCTAGAAGGAGAGAGATGGGTGCGAGAGCGTCAGTATTAAGCGGGGGA
GAATTAGATCGCGATGGGAAAAAATTCGGTTAAGGCCAGGGGGAAAGAAAAAATATAAATTAAAACATAT
AGTATGGGCAAGCAGGGAGCTAGAACGATTCGCAGTTAATCCTGGCCTGTTAGAAACATCAGAAGGCTGT
AGACAAATACTGGGACAGCTACAACCATCCCTTCAGACAGGATCAGAAGAACTTAGATCATTATATAATA
CAGTAGCAACCCTCTATTGTGTGCATCAAAGGATAGAGATAAAAGACACCAAGGAAGCTTTAGACAAGAT
AGAGGAAGAGCAAAACAAAAGTAAGACCACCGCACAGCAAGCGGCCGCTGATCTTCAGACCTGGAGGAGG
AGATATGAGGGACAATTGGAGAAGTGAATTATATAAATATAAAGTAGTAAAAATTGAACCATTAGGAGTA
GCACCCACCAAGGCAAAGAGAAGAGTGGTGCAGAGAGAAAAAAGAGCAGTGGGAATAGGAGCTTTGTTCC
TTGGGTTCTTGGGAGCAGCAGGAAGCACTATGGGCGCAGCGTCAATGACGCTGACGGTACAGGCCAGACA
ATTATTGTCTGGTATAGTGCAGCAGCAGAACAATTTGCTGAGGGCTATTGAGGCGCAACAGCATCTGTTG
CAACTCACAGTCTGGGGCATCAAGCAGCTCCAGGCAAGAATCCTGGCTGTGGAAAGATACCTAAAGGATC
AACAGCTCCTGGGGATTTGGGGTTGCTCTGGAAAACTCATTTGCACCACTGCTGTGCCTTGGAATGCTAG
TTGGAGTAATAAATCTCTGGAACAGATTTGGAATCACACGACCTGGATGGAGTGGGACAGAGAAATTAAC
AATTACACAAGCTTAATACACTCCTTAATTGAAGAATCGCAAAACCAGCAAGAAAAGAATGAACAAGAAT
TATTGGAATTAGATAAATGGGCAAGTTTGTGGAATTGGTTTAACATAACAAATTGGCTGTGGTATATAAA
ATTATTCATAATGATAGTAGGAGGCTTGGTAGGTTTAAGAATAGTTTTTGCTGTACTTTCTATAGTGAAT
AGAGTTAGGCAGGGATATTCACCATTATCGTTTCAGACCCACCTCCCAACCCCGAGGGGACCCAGAGAGG
GCCTATTTCCCATGATTCCTTCATATTTGCATATACGATACAAGGCTGTTAGAGAGATAATTAGAATTAA
TTTGACTGTAAACACAAAGATATTAGTACAAAATACGTGACGTAGAAAGTAATAATTTCTTGGGTAGTTT
GCAGTTTTAAAATTATGTTTTAAAATGGACTATCATATGCTTACCGTAACTTGAAAGTATTTCGATTTCT
TGGCTTTATATATCTTGTGGAAAGGACGAAACACCGATCACACATCATGTAAAGGAGTTTTAGAGCTAGA
AATAGCAAGTTAAAATAAGGCTAGTCCGTTATCAACTTGAAAAAGTGGCACCGAGTCGGTGCTTTTTTAA
GCTTGGCGTAACTAGATCTTGAGACAAATGGCAGTATTCATCCACAATTTTAAAAGAAAAGGGGGGATTG
GGGGGTACAGTGCAGGGGAAAGAATAGTAGACATAATAGCAACAGACATACAAACTAAAGAATTACAAAA
ACAAATTACAAAAATTCAAAATTTTCGGGTTTATTACAGGGACAGCAGAGATCCACTTTGGCGCCGGCTC
GAGGGGG
