>Addgene plasmid #75942 | RPS6KA3 gRNA (BRDN0001144943) | depositor partial sequence | sequence record 143402 | Target Sequence
ATCACACATCATGTAAAGGA
