>Addgene plasmid #75942 | RPS6KA3 gRNA (BRDN0001144943) | addgene partial sequence | sequence record 184871 | hU6-F
ACGTGACGTAGAAAGTAATAATTTCTTGGGTAGTTTGCAGTTTTAAAATTATGTTTTAAAATGGACTATC
ATATGCTTACCGTAACTTGAAAGTATTTCGATTTCTTGGCTTTATATATCTTGTGGAAAGGACGAAACAC
CGATCACACATCATGTAAAGGAGTTTTAGAGCTAGAAATAGCAAGTTAAAATAAGGCTAGTCCGTTATCA
ACTTGAAAAAGTGGCACCGAGTCGGTGCTTTTTTAAGCTTGGCGTAACTAGATCTTGAGACAAATGGCAG
TATTCATCCACAATTTTAAAAGAAAAGGGGGGATTGGGGGGTACAGTGCAGGGGAAAGAATAGTAGACAT
AATAGCAACAGACATACAAACTAAAGAATTACAAAAACAAATTACAAAAATTCAAAATTTTCGGGTTTAT
TACAGGGACAGCAGAGATCCACTTTGGCGCCGGCTCGAGGGGGCCCGGGTGCAAAGATGGATAAAGTTTT
AAACAGAGAGGAATCTTTGCAGCTAATGGACCTTCTAGGTCTTGAAAGGAGTGGGAATTGGCTCCGGTGC
CCGTCAGTGG
